>Addgene plasmid #229515 | pCDF_AaRaf1/Raf2/BSD2 | addgene full sequence | sequence record 468479 | Addgene NGS Result
GGGGAATTGTGAGCGGATAACAATTCCCCTGTAGAAATAATTTTGTTTAACTTTAATAAGGAGATATACC
ATGGGGGGGAGGGACGTTTACCAGCCTTTCCGGCCCCCGGTCACCAACCTGCCTGCTCCGGGTACCGTGT
CCCCGGAGGAGCAGCTGCAGATCCTGAGGGAGAGGCGGGGGCTATGGCACGAGTACGCGCTGGTCATCCC
CTTCCTCACCCGAGCAGGCTACACTCCGGCGCAGATCGATGAGGCAACCGGGGTGACCGGGGTGGAGCAG
AACATGATCGTGGGGGCGTCCCAGGTGCGGCTGTCGCTCATAGCCGGGGGAATGGGAGCGGAGGTGCTGA
ATTTCTTCGATGTGGGAGGGGCAGACCTGCTGTACGAGCTCAGAATTCTGTCCACGGATCAGAGGAAGGC
TTCGGCGGAGTTGATCGTGGAGAAAAAGATGGACCCTAAAGAGGCCAAGGAGCTGGCTCGGGCTGTGAAG
GACTACGATAGGAGGAAGAGGGAGGAGGGGTGGGGATCCTTCAACAACGGCAGGCCGGGGGACTATCTTG
CCTTCGCTTGTTACCGCCAGAGCAAGGAGGTGAGATTCGATGCTGAGAAAGAGATTCTGATCAACAAGGG
GCTCAGCTATGCCGCCTCTGACTCTGCACGGACCAAGTTGAAGGAAGCCCTAGGGTTGGAAGCAGCTCCG
GTGTCACCCGAGCGGGAGGAGGCCGTTAGGGAGGAGGCCGTTAGGTCTAGGTTACAGGTGGTGAGGCTTC
CTAGTAAGCAGGACACGGAAAACTCTCCCCTGCCTGTCATACTGCCTGTAGCTACTGACCTGGCGACTGT
GAAAAAAGCTCCTGCGGTTGGAGCTTTTGGTGATGGTCCTTTTAACGTTTACGGTGCACAGCCTAGATGG
AAGACATGGCTAGCTCTTCCAGGATGGTCCTCTGTCGTGACGTCCCGGGCTCCCATTGCTGTGGTGTTCC
CTGATGCAACTATCTTAGATGTGGGGTCAACTCCGGGAACTGTTGCAAGGCAGGGCAGAAACGAGCCTAT
TTTGTTGGTGGTGGACAAGGGAAACGTCGATCCGGAGGAAGATGCTTACTTTCTGGTGGAGGAAAACCAG
CGCTTGGCTTTGCGGTTAGGTTCGAAACCAGCTGCCACAACCCCAAAGAACTCAAAGACATTCGGGAAAG
TTGTAGTTGTATTGAGACCCCCCCTTTCTGAGGACGAGGATGCAGTTTGGGAATGATCGACCAGGCATTA
CTAGAGTCACACTCCGCTGAGCAATAACTAGCATAACCCCTTGGGGCCTCTAAACGGGTCTTGAGGGGTT
TTTTGAATGCGAGATCTCGATCCCGCGAAATTAATACGACTCACTATAGGGGAATTGTGAGCGGATAACA
ATTCCCCTCTAGAAATAATTTTGTTTAACTTTAAGAAGGAGATATACATATGGCACAGGCCGTGTCGTCG
GATCCTTTGGGAGAGGTTGGAGCCAGGGATCCAACATCCTCTGAAATCGAGAGCAGATTCGGAGATAAGG
TGTTGGGAAATGCCAGCACGGAGCACGTGATCCTCATTCCGCCGCACCTCCTGGGCCTCGCCGACCGCGC
CGTCACACCCCTTGCTCCAGGCACGCAGCCTCTATCCGCTGACGCGGCCAAAGCTCTACTTCGCAAGGTA
GTTGCCTGGAGACTTATCGACCAGGGAGGCCTTCGCATCGAGTGCGAGTGGAAGCTCAAGAGTTTTGGTG
CTGGCATTGAGCTGTTCGAACGTATAGCTGAGGTGGCGGAGGCCGCCGGTCACCACCCTGACCTTCATCT
CGAACAAGGCAACAGAGCCAGAGTCTGCTTGTCGTCTCACTCCGTCGGAGGCTTGACGGAGAATGACTTC
ATTGTAGCTGCCAGGATAGATCGCGTGAAGACATCGGATCTCATATTCAAGAAGAACAAGTTCTGGGCCT
GATCGACCAGGCATTACTAGAGTCACACTCCGCTGAGCAATAACTAGCATAACCCCTTGGGGCCTCTAAA
CGGGTCTTGAGGGGTTTTTTGAGGTCGATGCGTCCGGCGTAGAGGATCGAGATCTCGATCCCGCGAAATG
CTTGCGTCCGGCGTAGAGGATCGAGATCTCGATCCCGCGAAATTAATACGACTCACTATAGGGGAATTGT
GAGCGGATAACAATTCCCCTCTAGAAATAATTTTGTTTAACTTTAAGAAGGAGATATACATATGGCCTCT
GCGCAGGGGGATGAGTCTAAGGCGACCTCGCAGTCGGGAGTGAAGACAAAGAGCATTCTTTGCATGAACT
GCACGGGGAACGGGGCTGTTGTGTGCTCCCAGTGTAAGGGAAAAGGCTTGAATTCGGTGGATCACTTCAA
CGGCCGGTACAAAGCAGGCCAAATTTGCTGGCTGTGCAGGGGCAAGAAACAGATGCTCTGCGGAGAGTGC
AACGGTGCCGGATTCATTGGTGGCTTTCTGAATACGCAAGACGATTAGTCGACCAGGCATTACTAGAGTC
ACACTCCGCTGAGCAATAACTAGCATAACCCCTTGGGGCCTCTAAACGGGTCTTGAGGGGTTTTTTGCTG
AAACCTCAGGCATTTGAGAAGCACACGGTCACACTGCTTCCGGTAGTCAATAAACCGGTAAACCAGCAAT
AGACATAAGCGGCTATTTAACGACCCTGCCCTGAACCGACGACCGGGTCATCGTGGCCGGATCTTGCGGC
CCCTCGGCTTGAACGAATTGTTAGACATTATTTGCCGACTACCTTGGTGATCTCGCCTTTCACGTAGTGG
ACAAATTCTTCCAACTGATCTGCGCGCGAGGCCAAGCGATCTTCTTCTTGTCCAAGATAAGCCTGTCTAG
CTTCAAGTATGACGGGCTGATACTGGGCCGGCAGGCGCTCCATTGCCCAGTCGGCAGCGACATCCTTCGG
CGCGATTTTGCCGGTTACTGCGCTGTACCAAATGCGGGACAACGTAAGCACTACATTTCGCTCATCGCCA
GCCCAGTCGGGCGGCGAGTTCCATAGCGTTAAGGTTTCATTTAGCGCCTCAAATAGATCCTGTTCAGGAA
CCGGATCAAAGAGTTCCTCCGCCGCTGGACCTACCAAGGCAACGCTATGTTCTCTTGCTTTTGTCAGCAA
GATAGCCAGATCAATGTCGATCGTGGCTGGCTCGAAGATACCTGCAAGAATGTCATTGCGCTGCCATTCT
CCAAATTGCAGTTCGCGCTTAGCTGGATAACGCCACGGAATGATGTCGTCGTGCACAACAATGGTGACTT
CTACAGCGCGGAGAATCTCGCTCTCTCCAGGGGAAGCCGAAGTTTCCAAAAGGTCGTTGATCAAAGCTCG
CCGCGTTGTTTCATCAAGCCTTACGGTCACCGTAACCAGCAAATCAATATCACTGTGTGGCTTCAGGCCG
CCATCCACTGCGGAGCCGTACAAATGTACGGCCAGCAACGTCGGTTCGAGATGGCGCTCGATGACGCCAA
CTACCTCTGATAGTTGAGTCGATACTTCGGCGATCACCGCTTCCCTCATACTCTTCCTTTTTCAATATTA
TTGAAGCATTTATCAGGGTTATTGTCTCATGAGCGGATACATATTTGAATGTATTTAGAAAAATAAACAA
ATAGCTAGCTCACTCGGTCGCTACGCTCCGGGCGTGAGACTGCGGCGGGCGCTGCGGACACATACAAAGT
TACCCACAGATTCCGTGGATAAGCAGGGGACTAACATGTGAGGCAAAACAGCAGGGCCGCGCCGGTGGCG
TTTTTCCATAGGCTCCGCCCTCCTGCCAGAGTTCACATAAACAGACGCTTTTCCGGTGCATCTGTGGGAG
CCGTGAGGCTCAACCATGAATCTGACAGTACGGGCGAAACCCGACAGGACTTAAAGATCCCCACCGTTTC
CGGCGGGTCGCTCCCTCTTGCGCTCTCCTGTTCCGACCCTGCCGTTTACCGGATACCTGTTCCGCCTTTC
TCCCTTACGGGAAGTGTGGCGCTTTCTCATAGCTCACACACTGGTATCTCGGCTCGGTGTAGGTCGTTCG
CTCCAAGCTGGGCTGTAAGCAAGAACTCCCCGTTCAGCCCGACTGCTGCGCCTTATCCGGTAACTGTTCA
CTTGAGTCCAACCCGGAAAAGCACGGTAAAACGCCACTGGCAGCAGCCATTGGTAACTGGGAGTTCGCAG
AGGATTTGTTTAGCTAAACACGCGGTTGCTCTTGAAGTGTGCGCCAAAGTCCGGCTACACTGGAAGGACA
GATTTGGTTGCTGTGCTCTGCGAAAGCCAGTTACCACGGTTAAGCAGTTCCCCAACTGACTTAACCTTCG
ATCAAACCACCTCCCCAGGTGGTTTTTTCGTTTACAGGGCAAAAGATTACGCGCAGAAAAAAAGGATCTC
AAGAAGATCCTTTGATCTTTTCTACTGAACCGCTCTAGATTTCAGTGCAATTTATCTCTTCAAATGTAGC
ACCTGAAGTCAGCCCCATACGATATAAGTTGTAATTCTCATGTTAGTCATGCCCCGCGCCCACCGGAAGG
AGCTGACTGGGTTGAAGGCTCTCAAGGGCATCGGTCGAGATCCCGGTGCCTAATGAGTGAGCTAACTTAC
ATTAATTGCGTTGCGCTCACTGCCCGCTTTCCAGTCGGGAAACCTGTCGTGCCAGCTGCATTAATGAATC
GGCCAACGCGCGGGGAGAGGCGGTTTGCGTATTGGGCGCCAGGGTGGTTTTTCTTTTCACCAGTGAGACG
GGCAACAGCTGATTGCCCTTCACCGCCTGGCCCTGAGAGAGTTGCAGCAAGCGGTCCACGCTGGTTTGCC
CCAGCAGGCGAAAATCCTGTTTGATGGTGGTTAACGGCGGGATATAACATGAGCTGTCTTCGGTATCGTC
GTATCCCACTACCGAGATGTCCGCACCAACGCGCAGCCCGGACTCGGTAATGGCGCGCATTGCGCCCAGC
GCCATCTGATCGTTGGCAACCAGCATCGCAGTGGGAACGATGCCCTCATTCAGCATTTGCATGGTTTGTT
GAAAACCGGACATGGCACTCCAGTCGCCTTCCCGTTCCGCTATCGGCTGAATTTGATTGCGAGTGAGATA
TTTATGCCAGCCAGCCAGACGCAGACGCGCCGAGACAGAACTTAATGGGCCCGCTAACAGCGCGATTTGC
TGGTGACCCAATGCGACCAGATGCTCCACGCCCAGTCGCGTACCGTCTTCATGGGAGAAAATAATACTGT
TGATGGGTGTCTGGTCAGAGACATCAAGAAATAACGCCGGAACATTAGTGCAGGCAGCTTCCACAGCAAT
GGCATCCTGGTCATCCAGCGGATAGTTAATGATCAGCCCACTGACGCGTTGCGCGAGAAGATTGTGCACC
GCCGCTTTACAGGCTTCGACGCCGCTTCGTTCTACCATCGACACCACCACGCTGGCACCCAGTTGATCGG
CGCGAGATTTAATCGCCGCGACAATTTGCGACGGCGCGTGCAGGGCCAGACTGGAGGTGGCAACGCCAAT
CAGCAACGACTGTTTGCCCGCCAGTTGTTGTGCCACGCGGTTGGGAATGTAATTCAGCTCCGCCATCGCC
GCTTCCACTTTTTCCCGCGTTTTCGCAGAAACGTGGCTGGCCTGGTTCACCACGCGGGAAACGGTCTGAT
AAGAGACACCGGCATACTCTGCGACATCGTATAACGTTACTGGTTTCACATTCACCACCCTGAATTGACT
CTCTTCCGGGCGCTATCATGCCATACCGCGAAAGGTTTTGCGCCATTCGATGGTGTCCGGGATCTCGACG
CTCTCCCTTATGCGACTCCTGCATTAGGAAATTAATACGACTCACTATA
Features (pLannotate 1.2.2; 22 found; start..end, strand, type, name):
      3..27      +  protein_bind   lac operator: The lac repressor binds to the lac operator to inhibit transcription in E. coli. This inhibition can be relieved by adding lactose or isopropyl-β-D-thiogalactopyranoside (IPTG). lac repressor encoded by lacI
     42..64      +  RBS            RBS: efficient ribosome binding site from bacteriophage T7 gene 10 (Olins and Rangwala, 1989)
   1288..1335    +  terminator     T7 terminator: transcription terminator for bacteriophage T7 RNA polymerase
   1362..1380    +  promoter       T7 promoter: promoter for bacteriophage T7 RNA polymerase
   1381..1405    +  protein_bind   lac operator: The lac repressor binds to the lac operator to inhibit transcription in E. coli. This inhibition can be relieved by adding lactose or isopropyl-β-D-thiogalactopyranoside (IPTG). lac repressor encoded by lacI
   1420..1442    +  RBS            RBS: efficient ribosome binding site from bacteriophage T7 gene 10 (Olins and Rangwala, 1989)
   1471..1959    +  CDS            ATP1 (fragment): ATP1_ARATH - Also known as PDL1 From Arabidopsis thaliana (Mouse-ear cress).
   2004..2051    +  terminator     T7 terminator: transcription terminator for bacteriophage T7 RNA polymerase
   2144..2162    +  promoter       T7 promoter: promoter for bacteriophage T7 RNA polymerase
   2163..2187    +  protein_bind   lac operator: The lac repressor binds to the lac operator to inhibit transcription in E. coli. This inhibition can be relieved by adding lactose or isopropyl-β-D-thiogalactopyranoside (IPTG). lac repressor encoded by lacI
   2202..2224    +  RBS            RBS: efficient ribosome binding site from bacteriophage T7 gene 10 (Olins and Rangwala, 1989)
   2226..2495    +  CDS            BSD2 (fragment): BSD2_ARATH - Experimental evidence at protein level: Swiss-Prot protein existence level 1. Chloroplast chaperone required for RuBisCo biogenesis and translational regulation of the RuBisCo large subunit (RbcL) (PubMed:29217567). Stabilizes an end-state assembly intermediate of eight RbcL subunits until the small subunits (RBCSs) become available to produce a complete stable RuBisCo complex containing eight small and eight large subunits (PubMed:29217567). From Arabidopsis thaliana (Mouse-ear cress).
   2540..2587    +  terminator     T7 terminator: transcription terminator for bacteriophage T7 RNA polymerase
   2758..3549    -  CDS            SmR: aminoglycoside adenylyltransferase (Murphy, 1985); aadA; confers resistance to spectinomycin and streptomycin
   3550..3641    -  promoter       AmpR promoter: bla
   3689..4427    -  rep_origin     CloDF13 ori: Plasmids containing the CloDF13 (CDF) origin of replication can be propagated in E. coli cells that contain additional plasmids with compatible origins.
   4524..4588    -  CDS            TcR (fragment): tetracycline efflux protein; tet; confers resistance to tetracycline
   4603..4624    -  protein_bind   CAP binding site: CAP binding activates transcription in the presence of cAMP. E. coli catabolite activator protein
   4637..5719    -  CDS            lacI: lac repressor; lacI; The lac repressor binds to the lac operator to inhibit transcription in E. coli. This inhibition can be relieved by adding lactose or isopropyl-β-D-thiogalactopyranoside (IPTG).
   5720..5797    -  promoter       lacI promoter: lacI
   5805..5840    -  CDS            TcR (fragment): tetracycline efflux protein; tet; confers resistance to tetracycline
   5843..2       +  promoter       T7 promoter (across the origin): promoter for bacteriophage T7 RNA polymerase
