[The description below was written by a language model from this plasmid's Addgene catalogue record and pLannotate feature annotations shown in this document.]
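Description:
pCDF_AaRaf1/Raf2/BSD2 is a 5,859 bp bacterial expression plasmid built on the Novagen pCDFDuet-1 backbone. It co-produces three Rubisco assembly chaperones from the hornwort Anthoceros agrestis in E. coli. It replicates from the CloDF13 (CDF) origin, which is compatible with other common origins, so it can be maintained alongside additional plasmids in the same cell. Selection is through the aadA (SmR) aminoglycoside adenylyltransferase gene, which confers streptomycin and spectinomycin resistance. The backbone also carries lacI with its own promoter to supply lac repressor. Short tetracycline-resistance fragments flagged by the annotation appear to be backbone remnants rather than a functional marker.

The payload consists of three separate expression units in the same orientation. Each has its own T7 promoter, lac operator, T7 gene 10 ribosome binding site and T7 terminator, so transcription depends on T7 RNA polymerase and can be induced with IPTG. They encode Rubisco accumulation factor 1 (Raf1, 1,176 bp), Rubisco accumulation factor 2 (Raf2, 513 bp) and BSD2 (267 bp), each truncated at the N terminus to remove the chloroplast transit peptide. The automated annotation does not label the Raf1 coding region. It recognises BSD2 by homology to the Arabidopsis protein, and it marks the second coding region as an Arabidopsis "ATP1/PDL1" fragment, whose position and length match the Raf2 insert.

According to the depositor, the plasmid was derived from a five-chaperone parent by removing RbcX2 and RbcX1. This suggests a use in testing which assembly factors are needed for hornwort Rubisco biogenesis in an E. coli synthetic biology system, presumably together with compatible plasmids that are not described in this record.
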