Addgene plasmid #229515: pCDF_AaRaf1/Raf2/BSD2
Purpose: Expresses Anthoceros agrestis chaperones: Raf1,Raf2,BSD2
Depositing lab: Laura Gunn. Depositing organization: Cornell University. Publication: Unique biogenesis and kinetics of hornwort Rubiscos revealed by synthetic biology systems. Oh ZG, Robison TA, Loh DH, Ang WSL, Ng JZY, Li FW, Gunn LH. Mol Plant. 2024 Dec 2;17(12):1833-1849. doi: 10.1016/j.molp.2024.10.013. Epub 2024 Nov 2. PubMed 39491367.
Backbone
  Vector backbone: pCDFDuet-1
  Backbone manufacturer: Novagen
  Backbone size w/o insert (bp): 3781
  Total vector size (bp): 5859
  Vector type: Bacterial Expression
Growth in bacteria
  Bacterial resistance: Streptomycin, 15 ug/mL μg/mL
  Growth temperature: 37°C
  Growth strain: DH5alpha
  Copy number: Unknown
Gene/Insert 1
  Gene/Insert name: Rubisco accumulation factor 1 (alt name: Raf1)
  Species: Anthoceros agrestis
  Insert size (bp): 1176
  Mutation: N terminus chloroplast transit peptide truncation
  Promoter: T7
  Cloning method: Unknown
  Sequencing primers: 5′ Not available
Gene/Insert 2
  Gene/Insert name: Rubisco accumulation factor 2 (alt name: Raf2)
  Species: Anthoceros agrestis
  Insert size (bp): 513
  Mutation: N terminus chloroplast transit peptide truncation
  Promoter: T7
  Cloning method: Unknown
  Sequencing primers: 5′ Not available
Gene/Insert 3
  Gene/Insert name: BSD2 (alt name: BUNDLE SHEATH DEFECTIVE 2)
  Species: Anthoceros agrestis
  Insert size (bp): 267
  Mutation: N terminus chloroplast transit peptide truncation
  Promoter: T7
  Cloning method: Unknown
  Sequencing primers: 5′ Not available
Terms and licenses: Academic/Nonprofit Terms; Industry Terms: Not Available to Industry
Depositor comments: Removal of Anthoceros agrestis RbcX2 and RbcX1 from pCDF_AaRaf1/Raf2/RbcX2/BSD2/RbcX1 was performed by Genscript.
How to cite: pCDF_AaRaf1/Raf2/BSD2 was a gift from Laura Gunn (Addgene plasmid # 229515 ; http://n2t.net/addgene:229515 ; RRID:Addgene_229515)
